>Addgene plasmid #236742 | pET28a-His6-GFP-UROD-N367A | addgene full sequence | sequence record 471115 | Addgene NGS Result
ATGTGGACCAAAGTCGTCCAACATTTGTTTGACAAGTTGACCGATTTCCTCTTCGCTAGCATATAAAGCA
CAGGGGTCCAGATTCCCCTGCAATGTAACCGTCTTCCCCACGCACTCACGAGCTTTCTTCGGGGCTACCG
TCCAGTCAAGCCCAACTACTTCGTAGCCTGCCTGTGCCAATTCCTCCAAGGCGAAGTGCCCATCCTTGGC
AAAGATGATCATAGGTACTGGTGCAAGACCCGCCTCGCGCAAACGGGCCTTAACTTGCTTGGCCACATCA
CGGATATAGGGCAGAGCAAATTTGTTAAACAGCTGTGGTCCAAGGTGACCTGCGTGTGACTCAAATAACT
GCAAGGCCTGCGCACCTGCGACGACCTGACCCACAAGATAAGGCACCAAGGCATCGGTCAGAATGCGTAA
CAATTGGTGCGACGCTTGTGGACGTTGGTACAACCAGCGTTTTGCCTGGGCCATAGTAGAGCTGCCTCCT
CCCTCTACCATGTAGGTCATAAGAGTCCATGGTGCTCCAGCAAATCCAATCAGAGGAACACGTCCCGCAA
GACGCTGGCGTGTAAGGGTAATAGCCTGGAAGACATACCCCAGCTCGGACGCCACCACCTCCGGGTCACG
CAAGCGTTCCAAGTCCTGCTCTTCGCGCAGTGGTTCTGGAAAGGACGGCCCCTTCCCTGGAACCATCGTT
ACCTCCATACCCAGAGCTTGAGGGACTACCAAAATGTCGCTGAAGATGATCGCCGCATCAAGTGGAAAAC
GGCGTAACGGCTGAAGAGTCAATTCGCAGCACGCCTCGGGAGAACGGCAGGTGCTAAAAAAATCTTGCGC
CGCACGCGTTTCGCGGAACTCTGGAAGGTAACGGCCAGCCTGGCGCATACACCACACGGGTGTATAGTCC
GTTTCTTCCCCCCAGGCTGCACGAAGGAAGGTATCGTTTTTCAACTCTGGAAACCCTTGAGGGCCAAGGC
CGTTCGCTTCCATCTTGTACAGCTCGTCCATGCCGAGAGTGATCCCGGCGGCGGTCACGAACTCCAGCAG
GACCATGTGATCGCGCTTCTCGTTGGGGTCTTTGCTCAGGGCGGACTGGGTGCTCAGGTAGTGGTTGTCG
GGCAGCAGCACGGGGCCGTCGCCGATGGGGGTGTTCTGCTGGTAGTGGTCGGCGAGCTGCACGCTGCCGT
CCTCGATGTTGTGGCGGATCTTGAAGTTCACCTTGATGCCGTTCTTCTGCTTGTCGGCCATGATATAGAC
GTTGTGGCTGTTGTAGTTGTACTCCAGCTTGTGCCCCAGGATGTTGCCGTCCTCCTTGAAGTCGATGCCC
TTCAGCTCGATGCGGTTCACCAGGGTGTCGCCCTCGAACTTCACCTCGGCGCGGGTCTTGTAGTTGCCGT
CGTCCTTGAAGAAGATGGTGCGCTCCTGGACGTAGCCTTCGGGCATGGCGGACTTGAAGAAGTCGTGCTG
CTTCATGTGGTCGGGGTAGCGGCTGAAGCACTGCACGCCGTAGGTCAGGGTGGTCACGAGGGTGGGCCAG
GGCACGGGCAGCTTGCCGGTGGTGCAGATGAACTTCAGGGTCAGCTTGCCGTAGGTGGCATCGCCCTCGC
CCTCGCCGGACACGCTGAACTTGTGGCCGTTTACGTCGCCGTCCAGCTCGACCAGGATGGGCACCACCCC
GGTGAACAGCTCCTCGCCCTTGCTCACGTGGTGGTGATGATGATGCATGGTATATCTCCTTCTTAAAGTT
AAACAAAATTATTTCTAGAGGGGAATTGTTATCCGCTCACAATTCCCCTATAGTGAGTCGTATTAATTTC
GCGGGATCGAGATCTCGATCCTCTACGCCGGACGCATCGTGGCCGGCATCACCGGCGCCACAGGTGCGGT
TGCTGGCGCCTATATCGCCGACATCACCGATGGGGAAGATCGGGCTCGCCACTTCGGGCTCATGAGCGCT
TGTTTCGGCGTGGGTATGGTGGCAGGCCCCGTGGCCGGGGGACTGTTGGGCGCCATCTCCTTGCATGCAC
CATTCCTTGCGGCGGCGGTGCTCAACGGCCTCAACCTACTACTGGGCTGCTTCCTAATGCAGGAGTCGCA
TAAGGGAGAGCGTCGAGATCCCGGACACCATCGAATGGCGCAAAACCTTTCGCGGTATGGCATGATAGCG
CCCGGAAGAGAGTCAATTCAGGGTGGTGAATGTGAAACCAGTAACGTTATACGATGTCGCAGAGTATGCC
GGTGTCTCTTATCAGACCGTTTCCCGCGTGGTGAACCAGGCCAGCCACGTTTCTGCGAAAACGCGGGAAA
AAGTGGAAGCGGCGATGGCGGAGCTGAATTACATTCCCAACCGCGTGGCACAACAACTGGCGGGCAAACA
GTCGTTGCTGATTGGCGTTGCCACCTCCAGTCTGGCCCTGCACGCGCCGTCGCAAATTGTCGCGGCGATT
AAATCTCGCGCCGATCAACTGGGTGCCAGCGTGGTGGTGTCGATGGTAGAACGAAGCGGCGTCGAAGCCT
GTAAAGCGGCGGTGCACAATCTTCTCGCGCAACGCGTCAGTGGGCTGATCATTAACTATCCGCTGGATGA
CCAGGATGCCATTGCTGTGGAAGCTGCCTGCACTAATGTTCCGGCGTTATTTCTTGATGTCTCTGACCAG
ACACCCATCAACAGTATTATTTTCTCCCATGAAGACGGTACGCGACTGGGCGTGGAGCATCTGGTCGCAT
TGGGTCACCAGCAAATCGCGCTGTTAGCGGGCCCATTAAGTTCTGTCTCGGCGCGTCTGCGTCTGGCTGG
CTGGCATAAATATCTCACTCGCAATCAAATTCAGCCGATAGCGGAACGGGAAGGCGACTGGAGTGCCATG
TCCGGTTTTCAACAAACCATGCAAATGCTGAATGAGGGCATCGTTCCCACTGCGATGCTGGTTGCCAACG
ATCAGATGGCGCTGGGCGCAATGCGCGCCATTACCGAGTCCGGGCTGCGCGTTGGTGCGGATATCTCGGT
AGTGGGATACGACGATACCGAAGACAGCTCATGTTATATCCCGCCGTTAACCACCATCAAACAGGATTTT
CGCCTGCTGGGGCAAACCAGCGTGGACCGCTTGCTGCAACTCTCTCAGGGCCAGGCGGTGAAGGGCAATC
AGCTGTTGCCCGTCTCACTGGTGAAAAGAAAAACCACCCTGGCGCCCAATACGCAAACCGCCTCTCCCCG
CGCGTTGGCCGATTCATTAATGCAGCTGGCACGACAGGTTTCCCGACTGGAAAGCGGGCAGTGAGCGCAA
CGCAATTAATGTAAGTTAGCTCACTCATTAGGCACCGGGATCTCGACCGATGCCCTTGAGAGCCTTCAAC
CCAGTCAGCTCCTTCCGGTGGGCGCGGGGCATGACTATCGTCGCCGCACTTATGACTGTCTTCTTTATCA
TGCAACTCGTAGGACAGGTGCCGGCAGCGCTCTGGGTCATTTTCGGCGAGGACCGCTTTCGCTGGAGCGC
GACGATGATCGGCCTGTCGCTTGCGGTATTCGGAATCTTGCACGCCCTCGCTCAAGCCTTCGTCACTGGT
CCCGCCACCAAACGTTTCGGCGAGAAGCAGGCCATTATCGCCGGCATGGCGGCCCCACGGGTGCGCATGA
TCGTGCTCCTGTCGTTGAGGACCCGGCTAGGCTGGCGGGGTTGCCTTACTGGTTAGCAGAATGAATCACC
GATACGCGAGCGAACGTGAAGCGACTGCTGCTGCAAAACGTCTGCGACCTGAGCAACAACATGAATGGTC
TTCGGTTTCCGTGTTTCGTAAAGTCTGGAAACGCGGAAGTCAGCGCCCTGCACCATTATGTTCCGGATCT
GCATCGCAGGATGCTGCTGGCTACCCTGTGGAACACCTACATCTGTATTAACGAAGCGCTGGCATTGACC
CTGAGTGATTTTTCTCTGGTCCCGCCGCATCCATACCGCCAGTTGTTTACCCTCACAACGTTCCAGTAAC
CGGGCATGTTCATCATCAGTAACCCGTATCGTGAGCATCCTCTCTCGTTTCATCGGTATCATTACCCCCA
TGAACAGAAATCCCCCTTACACGGAGGCATCAGTGACCAAACAGGAAAAAACCGCCCTTAACATGGCCCG
CTTTATCAGAAGCCAGACATTAACGCTTCTGGAGAAACTCAACGAGCTGGACGCGGATGAACAGGCAGAC
ATCTGTGAATCGCTTCACGACCACGCTGATGAGCTTTACCGCAGCTGCCTCGCGCGTTTCGGTGATGACG
GTGAAAACCTCTGACACATGCAGCTCCCGGAGACGGTCACAGCTTGTCTGTAAGCGGATGCCGGGAGCAG
ACAAGCCCGTCAGGGCGCGTCAGCGGGTGTTGGCGGGTGTCGGGGCGCAGCCATGACCCAGTCACGTAGC
GATAGCGGAGTGTATACTGGCTTAACTATGCGGCATCAGAGCAGATTGTACTGAGAGTGCACCATTGCGG
TGTGAAATACCGCACAGATGCGTAAGGAGAAAATACCGCATCAGGCGCTCTTCCGCTTCCTCGCTCACTG
ACTCGCTGCGCTCGGTCGTTCGGCTGCGGCGAGCGGTATCAGCTCACTCAAAGGCGGTAATACGGTTATC
CACAGAATCAGGGGATAACGCAGGAAAGAACATGTGAGCAAAAGGCCAGCAAAAGGCCAGGAACCGTAAA
AAGGCCGCGTTGCTGGCGTTTTTCCATAGGCTCCGCCCCCCTGACGAGCATCACAAAAATCGACGCTCAA
GTCAGAGGTGGCGAAACCCGACAGGACTATAAAGATACCAGGCGTTTCCCCCTGGAAGCTCCCTCGTGCG
CTCTCCTGTTCCGACCCTGCCGCTTACCGGATACCTGTCCGCCTTTCTCCCTTCGGGAAGCGTGGCGCTT
TCTCATAGCTCACGCTGTAGGTATCTCAGTTCGGTGTAGGTCGTTCGCTCCAAGCTGGGCTGTGTGCACG
AACCCCCCGTTCAGCCCGACCGCTGCGCCTTATCCGGTAACTATCGTCTTGAGTCCAACCCGGTAAGACA
CGACTTATCGCCACTGGCAGCAGCCACTGGTAACAGGATTAGCAGAGCGAGGTATGTAGGCGGTGCTACA
GAGTTCTTGAAGTGGTGGCCTAACTACGGCTACACTAGAAGGACAGTATTTGGTATCTGCGCTCTGCTGA
AGCCAGTTACCTTCGGAAAAAGAGTTGGTAGCTCTTGATCCGGCAAACAAACCACCGCTGGTAGCGGTGG
TTTTTTTGTTTGCAAGCAGCAGATTACGCGCAGAAAAAAAGGATCTCAAGAAGATCCTTTGATCTTTTCT
ACGGGGTCTGACGCTCAGTGGAACGAAAACTCACGTTAAGGGATTTTGGTCATGAACAATAAAACTGTCT
GCTTACATAAACAGTAATACAAGGGGTGTTATGAGCCATATTCAACGGGAAACGTCTTGCTCTAGGCCGC
GATTAAATTCCAACATGGATGCTGATTTATATGGGTATAAATGGGCTCGCGATAATGTCGGGCAATCAGG
TGCGACAATCTATCGATTGTATGGGAAGCCCGATGCGCCAGAGTTGTTTCTGAAACATGGCAAAGGTAGC
GTTGCCAATGATGTTACAGATGAGATGGTCAGACTAAACTGGCTGACGGAATTTATGCCTCTTCCGACCA
TCAAGCATTTTATCCGTACTCCTGATGATGCATGGTTACTCACCACTGCGATCCCCGGGAAAACAGCATT
CCAGGTATTAGAAGAATATCCTGATTCAGGTGAAAATATTGTTGATGCGCTGGCAGTGTTCCTGCGCCGG
TTGCATTCGATTCCTGTTTGTAATTGTCCTTTTAACAGCGATCGCGTATTTCGTCTCGCTCAGGCGCAAT
CACGAATGAATAACGGTTTGGTTGATGCGAGTGATTTTGATGACGAGCGTAATGGCTGGCCTGTTGAACA
AGTCTGGAAAGAAATGCATAAACTTTTGCCATTCTCACCGGATTCAGTCGTCACTCATGGTGATTTCTCA
CTTGATAACCTTATTTTTGACGAGGGGAAATTAATAGGTTGTATTGATGTTGGACGAGTCGGAATCGCAG
ACCGATACCAGGATCTTGCCATCCTATGGAACTGCCTCGGTGAGTTTTCTCCTTCATTACAGAAACGGCT
TTTTCAAAAATATGGTATTGATAATCCTGATATGAATAAATTGCAGTTTCATTTGATGCTCGATGAGTTT
TTCTAAGAATTAATTCATGAGCGGATACATATTTGAATGTATTTAGAAAAATAAACAAATAGGGGTTCCG
CGCACATTTCCCCGAAAAGTGCCACCTAAATTGTAAGCGTTAATATTTTGTTAAAATTCGCGTTAAATTT
TTGTTAAATCAGCTCATTTTTTAACCAATAGGCCGAAATCGGCAAAATCCCTTATAAATCAAAAGAATAG
ACCGAGATAGGGT
[37 nt withheld, positions 6454-6490]
AAAGAACGTGGACTCCAACGTCAAAGG
[49 nt withheld, positions 6518-6566]
T
[80 nt withheld, positions 6568-6647]
TGAAAGCCGGCG
[124 nt withheld, positions 6660-6783]
CCCATTCGCCAATCCGGATATAGTTCCTCCTTTCAGCAAAAAACCCCTCAAGACCCGTTTAGAGGCCCCA
AGGGGTTATGCTAGTTATTGCTCAGCGGTGGCAGCAGCCAACTCAGCTTCCTTTCGGGCTTTGTTAGCAG
CCGGATCTCAAGCTTGGCGCAGTAAACGGGAGTGCTTATGGACGGCATCAACGAATGCGCCTACGTGCTC
TGGATCCATATCCGGGTACAGTCCATGGCCAAGATTTGCGATATAGCG
Features (pLannotate 1.2.2; 19 found; start..end, strand, type, name):
    994..1707    -  CDS            EGFP: EGFP is a basic (constitutively fluorescent) green fluorescent protein published in 1996, derived from Aequorea victoria. It is reported to be a rapidly-maturing weak dimer with moderate acid sensitivity.
   1735..1757    -  RBS            RBS: efficient ribosome binding site from bacteriophage T7 gene 10 (Olins and Rangwala, 1989)
   1772..1796    -  protein_bind   lac operator: The lac repressor binds to the lac operator to inhibit transcription in E. coli. This inhibition can be relieved by adding lactose or isopropyl-β-D-thiogalactopyranoside (IPTG). lac repressor encoded by lacI
   1797..1815    -  promoter       T7 promoter: promoter for bacteriophage T7 RNA polymerase
   1837..2116    +  CDS            TcR (fragment): tetracycline efflux protein; tet; confers resistance to tetracycline
   2124..2201    +  promoter       lacI promoter: lacI
   2202..3284    +  CDS            lacI: lac repressor; lacI; The lac repressor binds to the lac operator to inhibit transcription in E. coli. This inhibition can be relieved by adding lactose or isopropyl-β-D-thiogalactopyranoside (IPTG).
   3297..3318    +  protein_bind   CAP binding site: CAP binding activates transcription in the presence of cAMP. E. coli catabolite activator protein
   3333..3624    +  CDS            TcR (fragment): tetracycline efflux protein; tet; confers resistance to tetracycline
   3696..4076    -  CDS            YPB1_ECOLX: Protein predicted: Swiss-Prot protein existence level 4. From Escherichia coli.
   4093..4284    +  CDS            rop: Rop protein, which maintains plasmids at low copy number; rop
   4386..4525    +  misc_feature   bom: basis of mobility region from pBR322
   4711..5299    -  rep_origin     ori: high-copy-number ColE1/pMB1/pBR322/pUC origin of replication
   5421..6236    +  CDS            KanR: aminoglycoside phosphotransferase; aph(3')-Ia; confers resistance to kanamycin in bacteria or G418 (Geneticin®) in eukaryotes
   6245..6302    -  promoter       AmpR promoter (fragment): bla
   6328..6783    -  rep_origin     f1 ori (sequence partly withheld): f1 bacteriophage origin of replication; arrow indicates direction of (+) strand synthesis
   6820..6867    -  terminator     T7 terminator: transcription terminator for bacteriophage T7 RNA polymerase
   6875..6924    -  CDS            SET1 (fragment): solubility-enhancement tag derived from T7 phage gene 10B
   6937..993     -  CDS            UROD (across the origin): DCUP_HUMAN - Experimental evidence at protein level: Swiss-Prot protein existence level 1. Catalyzes the decarboxylation of four acetate groups of uroporphyrinogen-III to yield coproporphyrinogen-III. From Homo sapiens (Human).
