[The description below was written by a language model from this plasmid's Addgene catalogue record and pLannotate feature annotations shown in this document.]
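Description:
pET28a-His6-GFP-UROD-N367A is a bacterial expression plasmid of about 7 kb, built on the pET28a backbone for overproduction of a fluorescently tagged human enzyme in E. coli. It replicates from a ColE1/pMB1-type origin accompanied by the rop gene and the pBR322 bom region. Selection is by kanamycin through an aminoglycoside phosphotransferase (KanR) gene. An f1 phage origin is also present. The short tetracycline-resistance fragments, the AmpR promoter fragment and the small SET1-like match near the terminator appear to be backbone remnants or annotation artefacts, not functional parts.

The expression cassette follows the standard pET layout. A T7 promoter is followed by a lac operator and the phage T7 gene 10 ribosome binding site, which drive a single open reading frame that ends before a T7 terminator. The plasmid also carries lacI under its own promoter. The lac repressor keeps transcription off until induction with IPTG, in a host that supplies T7 RNA polymerase. The encoded protein is EGFP fused to the N-terminus of human uroporphyrinogen decarboxylase (UROD), the heme-pathway enzyme that converts uroporphyrinogen-III to coproporphyrinogen-III. The UROD portion carries an N367A substitution. The catalogue entry lists an N-terminal His6 tag, which would allow nickel-affinity purification, although the feature table does not annotate it separately.

The stated purpose is overexpression of the recombinant eGFP-UROD N367A protein. The associated publication concerns detection and enrichment of endogenous cereblon substrates, which suggests the mutant serves as a comparison to wild-type UROD in that work, but the record does not explain the specific rationale for the mutation.
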