Addgene plasmid #236742: pET28a-His6-GFP-UROD-N367A
Purpose: Protein overexpression of eGFP-human uroporphyrinogen decarboxylase N367A
Depositing lab: Christina Woo. Depositing organization: Harvard University. Publication: A method for the detection and enrichment of endogenous cereblon substrates. Lloyd HC, Li Y, Payne NC, Zhao Z, Xu W, Kroupova A, Zollman D, Long T, Kabir F, Chen M, Freeman R, Feng EY, Xi SY, Hsu YC, Ciulli A, Mazitschek R, Woo CM. Cell Chem Biol. 2025 Aug 5:S2451-9456(25)00225-9. doi: 10.1016/j.chembiol.2025.07.002. PubMed 40782806.
Backbone
  Vector backbone: pET28a
  Vector type: Bacterial Expression
Growth in bacteria
  Bacterial resistance: Kanamycin, 50 μg/mL
  Growth temperature: 37°C
  Growth strain: DH5alpha
  Copy number: Unknown
Gene/Insert
  Gene/Insert name: eGFP-Uroporphyrinogen decarboxylase human N367A
  Species: H. sapiens (human), Synthetic
  Mutation: N367A
  Entrez Gene: UROD (a.k.a. PCT, UPD)
  Tag / fusion protein: His6 (N terminal on insert); eGFP (N terminal on insert)
Terms and licenses: Academic/Nonprofit Terms; Industry Terms: Not Available to Industry
How to cite: pET28a-His6-GFP-UROD-N367A was a gift from Christina Woo (Addgene plasmid # 236742 ; http://n2t.net/addgene:236742 ; RRID:Addgene_236742)
